Addgene plasmid #178849: pPBpuro-EGFP-eDHFR(69K6)-cRaf
Purpose: Mammalian expression of cRaf fused to EGFP-eDHFR(69K6)
Depositing lab: Shinya Tsukiji. Depositing organization: Nagoya Institute of Technology. Publication: A chemogenetic platform for controlling plasma membrane signaling and synthetic signal oscillation. Suzuki S, Nakamura A, Hatano Y, Yoshikawa M, Yoshii T, Sawada S, Atsuta-Tsunoda K, Aoki K, Tsukiji S. Cell Chem Biol. 2022 Sep 15;29(9):1446-1464.e10. doi: 10.1016/j.chembiol.2022.06.005. Epub 2022 Jul 13. PubMed 35835118.
Backbone
  Vector backbone: pPB
  Backbone manufacturer: Dr. Allan Bradley (Wellcome Sanger Institute)
  Backbone size w/o insert (bp): 6886
  Vector type: Mammalian Expression
  Selectable markers: Puromycin
Growth in bacteria
  Bacterial resistance: Ampicillin, 100 μg/mL
  Growth temperature: 30°C
  Growth strain: JM109
  Copy number: Low Copy
Gene/Insert
  Gene/Insert name: EGFP-eDHFR(69K6)-cRaf
  Species: H. sapiens (human)
  Insert size (bp): 3343
  Entrez Gene: RAF1 (a.k.a. CMD1NN, CRAF, NS5, Raf-1, c-Raf)
  Promoter: CAG
  Cloning method: Restriction Enzyme; 5′ cloning site BamHI (not destroyed); 3′ cloning site HincII (not destroyed)
Terms and licenses: Academic/Nonprofit Terms; Industry Terms: Not Available to Industry
Depositor comments: The chemical mDcTMP, to control protein translocation, can be obtained from Funakoshi Co., Ltd. https://www.funakoshi.co.jp/exports_contents/95015. Please visit https://www.biorxiv.org/content/10.1101/2021.03.16.435568v1 for bioRxiv preprint.
How to cite: pPBpuro-EGFP-eDHFR(69K6)-cRaf was a gift from Shinya Tsukiji (Addgene plasmid # 178849 ; http://n2t.net/addgene:178849 ; RRID:Addgene_178849)
