[The description below was written by a language model from this plasmid's Addgene catalogue record and pLannotate feature annotations shown in this document.]
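Description:
pPBpuro-EGFP-eDHFR(69K6)-cRaf is a mammalian expression plasmid built on the pPB backbone, a name that conventionally denotes a piggyBac transposon vector. The automated feature table does not annotate any transposon terminal repeats, however, so transposase-mediated genomic integration cannot be confirmed from the annotation alone. In bacteria it is maintained through a ColE1/pUC-type origin and selected with ampicillin via β-lactamase. The catalogue lists it as low copy even though the origin is annotated as a high-copy type. An f1 origin, T7 and T3 promoters, and lac promoter/operator and lacZα remnants are carried over from the cloning backbone.

The payload is a single bicistronic transcription unit driven by the CAG promoter, seen in the map as the CMV enhancer, chicken β-actin promoter and chimeric β-actin/β-globin intron. It encodes a three-part fusion of EGFP, an E. coli dihydrofolate reductase variant designated eDHFR(69K6), and human RAF1 (cRaf), the serine/threonine kinase that links Ras to the MEK/ERK cascade. Downstream, an EMCV IRES directs translation of puromycin N-acetyltransferase from the same mRNA, so puromycin resistance is coupled to expression of the fusion, and a bGH polyadenylation signal terminates the transcript.

The construct belongs to a chemogenetic system for controlling plasma membrane signalling. The depositor notes that the compound mDcTMP is used to control protein translocation, and its name suggests a trimethoprim-based ligand that would bind the eDHFR tag. Recruiting cRaf to the membrane in this way would be expected to switch on ERK pathway signalling, while EGFP allows the relocalisation to be followed by imaging. The record does not define the 69K6 modification.
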