Features (pLannotate 1.2.2; 27 found; start..end, strand, type, name):
      1..110     +  promoter       chicken β-actin promoter (fragment): contains a 21-bp deletion relative to the standard chicken β-actin promoter
    111..1127    +  intron         chimeric intron: chimera between introns from chicken β-actin and rabbit β-globin
   1224..1940    +  CDS            EGFP: EGFP is a basic (constitutively fluorescent) green fluorescent protein published in 1996, derived from Aequorea victoria. It is reported to be a rapidly-maturing weak dimer with moderate acid sensitivity.
   1971..2465    +  CDS            ecDHFR: E. coli dihydrofolate reductase; folA
   2541..4484    +  CDS            RAF1: RAF1_HUMAN - Also known as RAF. Experimental evidence at protein level: Swiss-Prot protein existence level 1. Serine/threonine-protein kinase that acts as a regulatory link between the membrane-associated Ras GTPases and the MAPK/ERK cascade, and this critical regulatory link functions as a switch determining cell fate decisions including proliferation, differentiation, apoptosis, survival and oncogenic transformation. RAF1 activation initiates a mitogen-activated protein kinase (MAPK) cascade that comprises a sequential phosphorylation of the dual-specific MAPK kinases (MAP2K1/MEK1 and MAP2K2
   4495..4520    +  misc_feature   MCS (fragment): multiple cloning site
   4574..5135    +  misc_feature   IRES: internal ribosome entry site (IRES) of the encephalomyocarditis virus (EMCV)
   5138..5737    +  CDS            PuroR: puromycin N-acetyltransferase; pac from Streptomyces alboniger; confers resistance to puromycin
   5770..5994    +  polyA_signal   bGH poly(A) signal: bovine growth hormone polyadenylation signal
   5998..6014    +  promoter       SV40 promoter (fragment): SV40 enhancer and early promoter
   6065..6081    -  protein_bind   lac operator: The lac repressor binds to the lac operator to inhibit transcription in E. coli. This inhibition can be relieved by adding lactose or isopropyl-β-D-thiogalactopyranoside (IPTG). lac repressor encoded by lacI
   6089..6119    -  promoter       lac promoter: promoter for the E. coli lac operon
   6134..6155    -  protein_bind   CAP binding site: CAP binding activates transcription in the presence of cAMP. E. coli catabolite activator protein
   6168..6207    -  CDS            lacI (fragment): lac repressor; lacI; The lac repressor binds to the lac operator to inhibit transcription in E. coli. This inhibition can be relieved by adding lactose or isopropyl-β-D-thiogalactopyranoside (IPTG).
   6492..6510    -  promoter       T3 promoter: promoter for bacteriophage T3 RNA polymerase
   6555..6571    -  protein_bind   lac operator: The lac repressor binds to the lac operator to inhibit transcription in E. coli. This inhibition can be relieved by adding lactose or isopropyl-β-D-thiogalactopyranoside (IPTG). lac repressor encoded by lacI
   6579..6609    -  promoter       lac promoter: promoter for the E. coli lac operon
   6624..6645    -  protein_bind   CAP binding site: CAP binding activates transcription in the presence of cAMP. E. coli catabolite activator protein
   6658..6750    -  CDS            lacI (fragment): lac repressor; lacI; The lac repressor binds to the lac operator to inhibit transcription in E. coli. This inhibition can be relieved by adding lactose or isopropyl-β-D-thiogalactopyranoside (IPTG).
   6933..7521    -  rep_origin     ori: high-copy-number ColE1/pMB1/pBR322/pUC origin of replication
   7692..8552    -  CDS            AmpR: β-lactamase; bla; confers resistance to ampicillin, carbenicillin, and related antibiotics
   8553..8657    -  promoter       AmpR promoter: bla
   8710..9138    -  rep_origin     f1 ori (sequence partly withheld): f1 bacteriophage origin of replication; arrow indicates direction of (+) strand synthesis
   9143..9298    -  CDS            lacZα (fragment): LacZα fragment of β-galactosidase; lacZ fragment
   9306..9324    +  promoter       T7 promoter: promoter for bacteriophage T7 RNA polymerase
   9691..10070   +  enhancer       CMV enhancer: human cytomegalovirus immediate early enhancer
  10072..2       +  promoter       chicken β-actin promoter (fragment) (across the origin): contains a 21-bp deletion relative to the standard chicken β-actin promoter
>Addgene plasmid #178849 | pPBpuro-EGFP-eDHFR(69K6)-cRaf | addgene full sequence | sequence record 351670 | Addgene NGS Result
GGCGGAGAGGTGCGGCGGCAGCCAATCAGAGCGGCGCGCTCCGAAAGTTTCCTTTTATGGCGAGGCGGCG
GCGGCGGCGGCCCTATAAAAAGCGAAGCGCGCGGCGGGCGGGAGTCGCTGCGCGCTGCCTTCGCCCCGTG
CCCCGCTCCGCCGCCGCCTCGCGCCGCCCGCCCCGGCTCTGACTGACCGCGTTACTCCCACAGGTGAGCG
GGCGGGACGGCCCTTCTCCTCCGGGCTGTAATTAGCGCTTGGTTTAATGACGGCTTGTTTCTTTTCTGTG
GCTGCGTGAAAGCCTTGAGGGGCTCCGGGAGGGCCCTTTGTGCGGGGGGAGCGGCTCGGGGGGTGCGTGC
GTGTGTGTGTGCGTGGGGAGCGCCGCGTGCGGCTCCGCGCTGCCCGGCGGCTGTGAGCGCTGCGGGCGCG
GCGCGGGGCTTTGTGCGCTCCGCAGTGTGCGCGAGGGGAGCGCGGCCGGGGGCGGTGCCCCGCGGTGCGG
GGGGGGCTGCGAGGGGAACAAAGGCTGCGTGCGGGGTGTGTGCGTGGGGGGGTGAGCAGGGGGTGTGGGC
GCGTCGGTCGGGCTGCAACCCCCCCTGCACCCCCCTCCCCGAGTTGCTGAGCACGGCCCGGCTTCGGGTG
CGGGGCTCCGTACGGGGCGTGGCGCGGGGCTCGCCGTGCCGGGCGGGGGGTGGCGGCAGGTGGGGGTGCC
GGGCGGGGCGGGGCCGCCTCGGGCCGGGGAGGGCTCGGGGGAGGGGCGCGGCGGCCCCCGGAGCGCCGGC
GGCTGTCGAGGCGCGGCGAGCCGCAGCCATTGCCTTTTATGGTAATCGTGCGAGAGGGCGCAGGGACTTC
CTTTGTCCCAAATCTGTGCGGAGCCGAAATCTGGGAGGCGCCGCCGCACCCCCTCTAGCGGGCGCGGGGC
GAAGCGGTGCGGCGCCGGCAGGAAGGAAATGGGCGGGGAGGGCCTTCGTGCGTCGCCGCGCCGCCGTCCC
CTTCTCCCTCTCCAGCCTCGGGGCTGTCCGCGGGGGGACGGCTGCCTTCGGGGGGGACGGGGCAGGGCGG
GGTTCGGCTTCTGGCGTGTGACCGGCGGCTCTAGAGCCTCTGCTAACCATGTTCATGCCTTCTTCTTTTT
CCTACAGCTCCTGGGCAACGTGCTGGTTATTGTGCTGTCTCATCATTTTGGCAAAGAATTGGGATCCTCA
CGTCAATTGTAGCTAGCGCTACCGGTCGCCACCATGGTGAGCAAGGGCGAGGAGCTGTTCACCGGGGTGG
TGCCCATCCTGGTCGAGCTGGACGGCGACGTAAACGGCCACAAGTTCAGCGTGTCCGGCGAGGGCGAGGG
CGATGCCACCTACGGCAAGCTGACCCTGAAGTTCATCTGCACCACCGGCAAGCTGCCCGTGCCCTGGCCC
ACCCTCGTGACCACCCTGACCTACGGCGTGCAGTGCTTCAGCCGCTACCCCGACCACATGAAGCAGCACG
ACTTCTTCAAGTCCGCCATGCCCGAAGGCTACGTCCAGGAGCGCACCATCTTCTTCAAGGACGACGGCAA
CTACAAGACCCGCGCCGAGGTGAAGTTCGAGGGCGACACCCTGGTGAACCGCATCGAGCTGAAGGGCATC
GACTTCAAGGAGGACGGCAACATCCTGGGGCACAAGCTGGAGTACAACTACAACAGCCACAACGTCTATA
TCATGGCCGACAAGCAGAAGAACGGCATCAAGGTGAACTTCAAGATCCGCCACAACATCGAGGACGGCAG
CGTGCAGCTCGCCGACCACTACCAGCAGAACACCCCCATCGGCGACGGCCCCGTGCTGCTGCCCGACAAC
CACTACCTGAGCACCCAGTCCGCCCTGAGCAAAGACCCCAACGAGAAGCGCGATCACATGGTCCTGCTGG
AGTTCGTGACCGCCGCCGGGATCACTCTCGGCATGGACGAGCTGTACAAGTCTGGGTCCGCAGCCAGTAG
CGCCGGAAGTATGATCAGTCTGATTGCGGCGTTAGCGGTAGATCGCGTTATCGGCATGGAAAACGCCATG
CCGTGGAACCTGCCTGCCGATCTCGCCTGGTTTAAACGCAACACCTTAAATAAACCCGTGATTATGGGCC
GCCATACCTGGGAATCAATCGGTCGTCCGTTGCCAGGACGCAAAAATATTATCCTCAGCAGTCAACCGGG
TACGGACAAAAAAAAGAAAAAGAAAGATCGCGTAACGTGGGTGAAGTCGGTGGATGAAGCCATCGCGGCG
TGTGGTGACGTACCAGAAATCATGGTGATTGGCGGCGGTCGCGTTTATGAACAGTTCTTGCCAAAAGCGC
AAAAACTGTATCTGACGCATATCGACGCAGAAGTGGAAGGCGACACCCATTTCCCGGATTACGAGCCGGA
TGACTGGGAATCGGTATTCAGCGAATTCCACGATGCTGATGCGCAGAACTCTCACAGCTATTGCTTTGAG
ATTCTGGAGCGGCGGAGTGCTGGTGGTAGTGCTGGTGGTAGTGCTGGTGGTAGTGCTGGTGGTAGTGCTG
GTGGTCCTCGAAGCCTCGAGATGGAGCACATACAGGGAGCTTGGAAGACGATCAGCAATGGTTTTGGATT
CAAAGATGCCGTGTTTGATGGCTCCAGCTGCATCTCTCCTACAATAGTTCAGCAGTTTGGCTATCAGCGC
CGGGCATCAGATGATGGCAAACTCACAGATCCTTCTAAGACAAGCAACACTATCCGTGTTTTCTTGCCGA
ACAAGCAAAGAACAGTGGTCAATGTGCGAAATGGAATGAGCTTGCATGACTGCCTTATGAAAGCACTCAA
GGTGAGGGGCCTGCAACCAGAGTGCTGTGCAGTGTTCAGACTTCTCCACGAACACAAAGGTAAAAAAGCA
CGCTTAGATTGGAATACTGATGCTGCGTCTTTGATTGGAGAAGAACTTCAAGTAGATTTCCTGGATCATG
TTCCCCTCACAACACACAACTTTGCTCGGAAGACGTTCCTGAAGCTTGCCTTCTGTGACATCTGTCAGAA
ATTCCTGCTCAATGGATTTCGATGTCAGACTTGTGGCTACAAATTTCATGAGCACTGTAGCACCAAAGTA
CCTACTATGTGTGTGGACTGGAGTAACATCAGACAACTCTTATTGTTTCCAAATTCCACTATTGGTGATA
GTGGAGTCCCAGCACTACCTTCTTTGACTATGCGTCGTATGCGAGAGTCTGTTTCCAGGATGCCTGTTAG
TTCTCAGCACAGATATTCTACACCTCACGCCTTCACCTTTAACACCTCCAGTCCCTCATCTGAAGGTTCC
CTCTCCCAGAGGCAGAGGTCGACATCCACACCTAATGTCCACATGGTCAGCACCACCCTGCCTGTGGACA
GCAGGATGATTGAGGATGCAATTCGAAGTCACAGCGAATCAGCCTCACCTTCAGCCCTGTCCAGTAGCCC
CAACAATCTGAGCCCAACAGGCTGGTCACAGCCGAAAACCCCCGTGCCAGCACAAAGAGAGCGGGCACCA
GTATCTGGGACCCAGGAGAAAAACAAAATTAGGCCTCGTGGACAGAGAGATTCAAGCTATTATTGGGAAA
TAGAAGCCAGTGAAGTGATGCTGTCCACTCGGATTGGGTCAGGCTCTTTTGGAACTGTTTATAAGGGTAA
ATGGCACGGAGATGTTGCAGTAAAGATCCTAAAGGTTGTCGACCCAACCCCAGAGCAATTCCAGGCCTTC
AGGAATGAGGTGGCTGTTCTGCGCAAAACACGGCATGTGAACATTCTGCTTTTCATGGGGTACATGACAA
AGGACAACCTGGCAATTGTGACCCAGTGGTGCGAGGGCAGCAGCCTCTACAAACACCTGCATGTCCAGGA
GACCAAGTTTCAGATGTTCCAGCTAATTGACATTGCCCGGCAGACGGCTCAGGGAATGGACTATTTGCAT
GCAAAGAACATCATCCATAGAGACATGAAATCCAACAATATATTTCTCCATGAAGGCTTAACAGTGAAAA
TTGGAGATTTTGGTTTGGCAACAGTAAAGTCACGCTGGAGTGGTTCTCAGCAGGTTGAACAACCTACTGG
CTCTGTCCTCTGGATGGCCCCAGAGGTGATCCGAATGCAGGATAACAACCCATTCAGTTTCCAGTCGGAT
GTCTACTCCTATGGCATCGTATTGTATGAACTGATGACGGGGGAGCTTCCTTATTCTCACATCAACAACC
GAGATCAGATCATCTTCATGGTGGGCCGAGGATATGCCTCCCCAGATCTTAGTAAGCTATATAAGAACTG
CCCCAAAGCAATGAAGAGGCTGGTAGCTGACTGTGTGAAGAAAGTAAAGGAAGAGAGGCCTCTTTTTCCC
CAGATCCTGTCTTCCATTGAGCTGCTCCAACACTCTCTACCGAAGATCAACCGGAGCGCTTCCGAGCCAT
CCTTGCATCGGGCAGCCCACACTGAGGATATCAATGCTTGCACGCTGACCACGTCCCCGAGGCTGCCTGT
CTTCTGCGGCCGCTAGTCGACGGTACCGCGGGCCCGGGATAAGTCAACTAACTTAAGCTAGCAACGGTTT
CCCTCTAGCGGGATCAATTCCGCCCCCCCCCCCTAACGTTACTGGCCGAAGCCGCTTGGAATAAGGCCGG
TGTGCGTTTGTCTATATGTTATTTTCCACCATATTGCCGTCTTTTGGCAATGTGAGGGCCCGGAAACCTG
GCCCTGTCTTCTTGACGAGCATTCCTAGGGGTCTTTCCCCTCTCGCCAAAGGAATGCAAGGTCTGTTGAA
TGTCGTGAAGGAAGCAGTTCCTCTGGAAGCTTCTTGAAGACAAACAACGTCTGTAGCGACCCTTTGCAGG
CAGCGGAACCCCCCACCTGGCGACAGGTGCCTCTGCGGCCAAAAGCCACGTGTATAAGATACACCTGCAA
AGGCGGCACAACCCCAGTGCCACGTTGTGAGTTGGATAGTTGTGGAAAGAGTCAAATGGCTCTCCTCAAG
CGTATTCAACAAGGGGCTGAAGGATGCCCAGAAGGTACCCCATTGTATGGGATCTGATCTGGGGCCTCGG
TGCACATGCTTTACATGTGTTTAGTCGAGGTTAAAAAAACGTCTAGGCCCCCCGAACCACGGGGACGTGG
TTTTCCTTTGAAAAACACGATAATACCATGACCGAGTACAAGCCCACGGTGCGCCTCGCCACCCGCGACG
ACGTCCCCAGGGCCGTACGCACCCTCGCCGCCGCGTTCGCCGACTACCCCGCCACGCGCCACACCGTCGA
TCCGGACCGCCACATCGAGCGGGTCACCGAGCTGCAAGAACTCTTCCTCACGCGCGTCGGGCTCGACATC
GGCAAGGTGTGGGTCGCGGACGACGGCGCCGCGGTGGCGGTCTGGACCACGCCGGAGAGCGTCGAAGCGG
GGGCGGTGTTCGCCGAGATCGGCCCGCGCATGGCCGAGTTGAGCGGTTCCCGGCTGGCCGCGCAGCAACA
GATGGAAGGCCTCCTGGCGCCGCACCGGCCCAAGGAGCCCGCGTGGTTCCTGGCCACCGTCGGCGTCTCG
CCCGACCACCAGGGCAAGGGTCTGGGCAGCGCCGTCGTGCTCCCCGGAGTGGAGGCGGCCGAGCGCGCCG
GGGTGCCCGCCTTCCTGGAGACCTCCGCGCCCCGCAACCTCCCCTTCTACGAGCGGCTCGGCTTCACCGT
CACCGCCGACGTCGAGGTGCCCGAAGGACCGCGCACCTGGTGCATGACCCGCAAGCCCGGTGCCTGATCG
ATGATCTAGAGCTCGCTGATCAGCCTCGACTGTGCCTTCTAGTTGCCAGCCATCTGTTGTTTGCCCCTCC
CCCGTGCCTTCCTTGACCCTGGAAGGTGCCACTCCCACTGTCCTTTCCTAATAAAATGAGGAAATTGCAT
CGCATTGTCTGAGTAGGTGTCATTCTATTCTGGGGGGTGGGGTGGGGCAGGACAGCAAGGGGGAGGATTG
GGAAGACAATAGCAGGCATGCTGGGGATGCGGTGGGCTCTATGGCTTCTGAGGCGGAAAGAACCTGCAGC
CCAAGCTTGGCGTAATCATGGTCATAGCTGTTTCCTGTGTGAAATTGTTATCCGCTCACAATTCCACACA
ACATACGAGCCGGAAGCATAAAGTGTAAAGCCTGGGGTGCCTAATGAGTGAGCTAACTCACATTAATTGC
GTTGCGCTCACTGCCCGCTTTCCAGTCGGGAAACCTGTCGTGCCAGCGGATCTTAAAAGTTTTGTTACTT
TATAGAAGAAATTTTGAGTTTTTGTTTTTTTTTAATAAATAAATAAACATAAATAAATTGTTTGTTGAAT
TTATTATTAGTATGTAAGTGTAAATATAATAAAACTTAATATCTATTCAAATTAATAAATAAACCTCGAT
ATACAGACCGATAAAACACATGCGTCAATTTTACGCATGATTATCTTTAACGTACGTCACAATATGATTA
TCTTTCTAGGGTTAATCTAGTATACGCGTTTAATTAATCCAGCTTTTGTTCCCTTTAGTGAGGGTTAATT
GCGCGCTTGGCGTAATCATGGTCATAGCTGTTTCCTGTGTGAAATTGTTATCCGCTCACAATTCCACACA
ACATACGAGCCGGAAGCATAAAGTGTAAAGCCTGGGGTGCCTAATGAGTGAGCTAACTCACATTAATTGC
GTTGCGCTCACTGCCCGCTTTCCAGTCGGGAAACCTGTCGTGCCAGCTGCATTAATGAATCGGCCAACGC
GCGGGGAGAGGCGGTTTGCGTATTGGGCGCTCTTCCGCTTCCTCGCTCACTGACTCGCTGCGCTCGGTCG
TTCGGCTGCGGCGAGCGGTATCAGCTCACTCAAAGGCGGTAATACGGTTATCCACAGAATCAGGGGATAA
CGCAGGAAAGAACATGTGAGCAAAAGGCCAGCAAAAGGCCAGGAACCGTAAAAAGGCCGCGTTGCTGGCG
TTTTTCCATAGGCTCCGCCCCCCTGACGAGCATCACAAAAATCGACGCTCAAGTCAGAGGTGGCGAAACC
CGACAGGACTATAAAGATACCAGGCGTTTCCCCCTGGAAGCTCCCTCGTGCGCTCTCCTGTTCCGACCCT
GCCGCTTACCGGATACCTGTCCGCCTTTCTCCCTTCGGGAAGCGTGGCGCTTTCTCATAGCTCACGCTGT
AGGTATCTCAGTTCGGTGTAGGTCGTTCGCTCCAAGCTGGGCTGTGTGCACGAACCCCCCGTTCAGCCCG
ACCGCTGCGCCTTATCCGGTAACTATCGTCTTGAGTCCAACCCGGTAAGACACGACTTATCGCCACTGGC
AGCAGCCACTGGTAACAGGATTAGCAGAGCGAGGTATGTAGGCGGTGCTACAGAGTTCTTGAAGTGGTGG
CCTAACTACGGCTACACTAGAAGAACAGTATTTGGTATCTGCGCTCTGCTGAAGCCAGTTACCTTCGGAA
AAAGAGTTGGTAGCTCTTGATCCGGCAAACAAACCACCGCTGGTAGCGGTGGTTTTTTTGTTTGCAAGCA
GCAGATTACGCGCAGAAAAAAAGGATCTCAAGAAGATCCTTTGATCTTTTCTACGGGGTCTGACGCTCAG
TGGAACGAAAACTCACGTTAAGGGATTTTGGTCATGAGATTATCAAAAAGGATCTTCACCTAGATCCTTT
TAAATTAAAAATGAAGTTTTAAATCAATCTAAAGTATATATGAGTAAACTTGGTCTGACAGTTACCAATG
CTTAATCAGTGAGGCACCTATCTCAGCGATCTGTCTATTTCGTTCATCCATAGTTGCCTGACTCCCCGTC
GTGTAGATAACTACGATACGGGAGGGCTTACCATCTGGCCCCAGTGCTGCAATGATACCGCGAGACCCAC
GCTCACCGGCTCCAGATTTATCAGCAATAAACCAGCCAGCCGGAAGGGCCGAGCGCAGAAGTGGTCCTGC
AACTTTATCCGCCTCCATCCAGTCTATTAATTGTTGCCGGGAAGCTAGAGTAAGTAGTTCGCCAGTTAAT
AGTTTGCGCAACGTTGTTGCCATTGCTACAGGCATCGTGGTGTCACGCTCGTCGTTTGGTATGGCTTCAT
TCAGCTCCGGTTCCCAACGATCAAGGCGAGTTACATGATCCCCCATGTTGTGCAAAAAAGCGGTTAGCTC
CTTCGGTCCTCCGATCGTTGTCAGAAGTAAGTTGGCCGCAGTGTTATCACTCATGGTTATGGCAGCACTG
CATAATTCTCTTACTGTCATGCCATCCGTAAGATGCTTTTCTGTGACTGGTGAGTACTCAACCAAGTCAT
TCTGAGAATAGTGTATGCGGCGACCGAGTTGCTCTTGCCCGGCGTCAATACGGGATAATACCGCGCCACA
TAGCAGAACTTTAAAAGTGCTCATCATTGGAAAACGTTCTTCGGGGCGAAAACTCTCAAGGATCTTACCG
CTGTTGAGATCCAGTTCGATGTAACCCACTCGTGCACCCAACTGATCTTCAGCATCTTTTACTTTCACCA
GCGTTTCTGGGTGAGCAAAAACAGGAAGGCAAAATGCCGCAAAAAAGGGAATAAGGGCGACACGGAAATG
TTGAATACTCATACTCTTCCTTTTTCAATATTATTGAAGCATTTATCAGGGTTATTGTCTCATGAGCGGA
TACATATTTGAATGTATTTAGAAAAATAAACAAATAGGGGTTCCGCGCACATTTCCCCGAAAAGTGCCAC
CTAAATTGTAAGCGTTAATATTTTGTTAAAATTCGCGTTAAATTTTTGTTAAATCAGCTCATTTTTTAAC
CAATAGGCCGAAATCGGCAAAATCCCTTATAAATCAAAAGAATAGACCGAGATAGGGT
[37 nt withheld, positions 8809-8845]
AAAGAACGTGGACTCCAACGTCAAAGG
[49 nt withheld, positions 8873-8921]
T
[91 nt withheld, positions 8923-9013]
G
[124 nt withheld, positions 9015-9138]
CCCATTCGCCATTCAGGCTGCGCAACTGTTGGGAAGGGCGATCGGTGCGGGCCTCTTCGCTATTACGCCA
GCTGGCGAAAGGGGGATGTGCTGCAAGGCGATTAAGTTGGGTAACGCCAGGGTTTTCCCAGTCACGACGT
TGTAAAACGACGGCCAGTGAGCGCGCGTAATACGACTCACTATAGGGCGAATTGGGGCGCGCCATTCTAG
ATTAACCCTAGAAAGATAGTCTGCGTAAAATTGACGCATGCATTCTTGAAATATTGCTCTCTCTTTCTAA
ATAGCGCGAATCCGTCGCTGTGCATTTAGGACATCTCAGTCGCCGCTTGGAGCTCCCGTGAGGCGTGCTT
GTCAATGCGGTAAGTGTCACTGATTTTGAACTATAACGACCGCGTGAGTCAAAATGACGCATGATTATCT
TTTACGTGACTTTTAAGATTTAACTCATACGATAATTATATTGTTATTTCATGTTCTACTTACGTGATAA
CTTATTATATATATATTTTCTTGTTATAGATATCAACTAGAATGCTAGCATGGGCCCATCTCGACATTGA
TTATTGACTAGTTATTAATAGTAATCAATTACGGGGTCATTAGTTCATAGCCCATATATGGAGTTCCGCG
TTACATAACTTACGGTAAATGGCCCGCCTGGCTGACCGCCCAACGACCCCCGCCCATTGACGTCAATAAT
GACGTATGTTCCCATAGTAACGCCAATAGGGACTTTCCATTGACGTCAATGGGTGGAGTATTTACGGTAA
ACTGCCCACTTGGCAGTACATCAAGTGTATCATATGCCAAGTACGCCCCCTATTGACGTCAATGACGGTA
AATGGCCCGCCTGGCATTATGCCCAGTACATGACCTTATGGGACTTTCCTACTTGGCAGTACATCTACGT
ATTAGTCATCGCTATTACCATGGTCGAGGTGAGCCCCACGTTCTGCTTCACTCTCCCCATCTCCCCCCCC
TCCCCACCCCCAATTTTGTATTTATTTATTTTTTAATTATTTTGTGCAGCGATGG
